Addgene plasmid #59260: pLV-Enh eGFP Reporter-muKC2-X36
Purpose: Lentiviral GFP reporter for testing enhancer activity in different cell types. Insert is an enhancer identified in the exonic region of the keratin type II cluster.
Depositing lab: Benjamin Yu. Depositing organization: University of California, San Diego (UCSD).
Backbone
  Vector backbone: Brachyury-eGFP
  Backbone size w/o insert (bp): 7967
  Total vector size (bp): 9566
  Modifications to backbone: Original vector is Brachyury-eGFP (Kita-Matsuo et al. 2009) with the Brachyury promoter cloned out and replaced with the minimal Hsp68 promoter from the Hsp68-lacZ-Gateway plasmid (Pennacchio et al. 2006)
  Vector type: Lentiviral
Growth in bacteria
  Bacterial resistance: Ampicillin, 100 μg/mL
  Growth temperature: 37°C
  Growth strain: Stbl3
  Copy number: High Copy
Gene/Insert
  Gene/Insert name: Krt82-ex4-5 (alt name: mm9 chr15:101374800-101376399)
  Species: M. musculus (mouse)
  Insert size (bp): 9566
  Promoter: Mu Hsp68 minimal promoter
  Cloning method: Gateway Cloning
  Sequencing primers: 5′ GCTTGCTGCCTATCCCTGT; 3′ TCAACTCCACCCTGCCTAGA
Terms and licenses: Academic/Nonprofit Terms; Industry Terms: Not Available to Industry
Depositor comments: Please note that the final plasmid sequence is post-Gateway recombination. The plasmid contains attB sites (not attR sites as the map implies).
How to cite: pLV-Enh eGFP Reporter-muKC2-X36 was a gift from Benjamin Yu (Addgene plasmid # 59260 ; http://n2t.net/addgene:59260 ; RRID:Addgene_59260)
