[The description below was written by a language model from this plasmid's Addgene catalogue record.]
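Description:
pLV-Enh eGFP Reporter-muKC2-X36 is a lentiviral enhancer-reporter plasmid built on the Brachyury-eGFP backbone, in which the original Brachyury promoter was removed and replaced with the mouse Hsp68 minimal promoter. A minimal promoter of this kind has little activity by itself, so eGFP expression depends on an enhancer placed beside it, making fluorescence a readout of the regulatory activity of the cloned fragment. The plasmid is a high-copy construct selected in bacteria with ampicillin and is propagated in a recombination-deficient strain, as is usual for lentiviral vectors carrying repeated LTR sequences. No feature table accompanies the record, so details of the viral elements, the origin of replication and any mammalian selection marker are not stated.

The test fragment is a mouse genomic region named Krt82-ex4-5, a candidate enhancer identified within exonic sequence of the keratin type II gene cluster on chromosome 15. It was introduced by Gateway recombination, and the depositor notes that the final plasmid therefore carries attB sites flanking the insert rather than the attR sites suggested by the map. The record lists the insert size as identical to the total vector size of about 9.6 kb, which appears to be an entry error; the difference between the total and the roughly 8 kb backbone, and the genomic coordinates given, both point to a fragment of about 1.6 kb.

The construct is intended for packaging into lentivirus and transducing different cell types to compare enhancer activity through GFP expression.
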