>Addgene plasmid #59260 | pLV-Enh eGFP Reporter-muKC2-X36 | depositor partial sequence | sequence record 93546 | pLV-Enh eGFP Reporter-muKC2-X36 sequence 1131 bps
NNNNNNNNNNNTGNNTTTATTTTGACTGATAGTGACCTGTTCGTTGCAACAAATTGATGAGCAATGCTTT
TTTATAATGCCAACTTTGTACAAAAAAGCAGGCTTTGCTTGCTGCCTATCCCTGTCCCTGATGCATCTGC
AGCTCCATGCTCTGCGCTCCGCACGTGAGAGATGCTCAATGAACAGTTGCTGAATGTGGGAGCCAGAGGG
TGATTGCATGTACACTGTACATTACACAGACAAGCCATTGAGGCTGAGATGACATGGCTTGTTAGATCCA
GCTGCCTCAGGGCTCCCCTTGCCCTCCCAGGAAGCCCCTAATTACTAAGTCTGGAGCACCCTTAATCACT
GTTTCTTCTCCAGCACCAGTAACACCCAAGCCAGCGGCCTCCACCTACACTGTGAAGCTCAGAACCCCCT
CTGCCACCAACACCAATTATACTGATTGCATGCTGCTTAGAGGGCCACTCTAGTGAGTCTATGGATAAAC
AGAGCTGGGGACCTGGCACCCTGGTGACAGGGCTGGCCTGTGTGTGTGGTCCATCTGCTTTGCAGAGACC
CGACGTGGCAGAAACAGCAGAGCTGGGATTTCTGTGGGTTCTTTGGTGNTNNGGGGGGTGACCCAGACAT
GTTAGGTCCTTAGTTATTCTTGGGGCAGAGAGCAATGGGACCCTGTCTTCTGCTTCTCCCCACTCCCTGC
CTTTGCCCCCTCCTCTGATGTTTCTCTCAGCCCCTCTGTGCCCCAGCCTTACCCGGCACTGGTACCAGGC
CTCTGCTTCTGCTTTGCTGCGGCTGGCGATGTCGTCATACTGGGCCTTGATCTCGGCTACGATGCCGTCC
ACATCCAGTTCCCGGCTGTTGTCCATCTTCACGATGACTGAAGTCTCTGAGATCTGANACTGCAGCNGNC
GATCTCCTANGGAGATCACGCAAGGAGGAGTGAGCAACCGAGGGTGCAGCCATGAGAGNAGCCCACTCAN
ATGTCCTACGACTGNTCTTGCTCTTCCCNGGCCTATAATCCCCANCCNGNNCCCTNNCTTGNCTTTNNCC
TTTATTCCNNNTGGNNGACCCNNAACTTNNTCNAANGGNNNACCTGNNNANCNATNNTNNNNNTGGNNNN
NNNNNNNNNNN
