>Addgene plasmid #59260 | pLV-Enh eGFP Reporter-muKC2-X36 | addgene partial sequence | sequence record 98775 | pRRL5primeMCS-F 5'-tgaacggatctcgacggtat-3'
AATAGTAGACATAATAGCAACAGACATACAAACTAAAGAATTACAAAAACAAATTACAAAAATTCAAAAT
TTTATCGATCACGAGACTAGCCTCGAGAAGCTTGATATCGAATTCCATCACAAGTTTGTACAAAAAAGCA
GGCTTTGCTTGCTGCCTATCCCTGTCCCTGATGCATCTGCAGCTCCATGCTCTGCGCTCCGCACGTGAGA
GATGCTCAATGAACAGTTGCTGAATGTGGGAGCCAGAGGGTGATTGCATGTACACTGTACATTACACAGA
CAAGCCATTGAGGCTGAGATGACATGGCTTGTTAGATCCAGCTGCCTCAGGGCTCCCCTTGCCCTCCCAG
GAAGCCCCTAATTACTAAGTCTGGAGCACCCTTAATCACTGTTTCTTCTCCAGCACCAGTAACACCCAAG
CCAGCGGCCTCCACCTACACTGTGAAGCTCAGAACCCCCTCTGCCACCAACACCAATTATACTGATTGCA
TGCTGCTTAGAGGGCCACTCTAGTGAGTCTATGGATAAACAGAGCTGGGGACCTGGCACCCTGGTGACAG
GGCTGGCCTGTGTGTGTGGTCCATCTGCTTTGCAGAGACCCGACGTGGCAGAAACAGCAGAGCTGGGATT
TCTGTGGGTTCTTTGGTGTTGTGGGGGTGACCCAGACATGTTAGGTCCTT
